Addgene plasmid #138261: pSB1C3-FeGFP
Purpose: Donor-eGFP vector to be used in plasmid to plasmid integration reporter assay. eGFP is conditionally expressed when integrated at iCas9-sites on acceptor plasmid
Depositing lab: Xiao Wang. Depositing organization: Arizona State University. Publication: RNA-Guided Recombinase-Cas9 Fusion Targets Genomic DNA Deletion and Integration. Standage-Beier K, Brookhouser N, Balachandran P, Zhang Q, Brafman DA, Wang X. CRISPR J. 2019 Aug;2:209-222. doi: 10.1089/crispr.2019.0013. PubMed 31436506.
Backbone
  Vector backbone: pSB1C3
  Vector type: Mammalian Expression, CRISPR
Growth in bacteria
  Bacterial resistance: Chloramphenicol, 25 μg/mL
  Growth temperature: 37°C
  Growth strain: DH5alpha
  Copy number: High Copy
Gene/Insert
  Gene/Insert name: eGFP
  Species: Synthetic
  Promoter: None
  Cloning method: Restriction Enzyme; 5′ cloning site Unknown (unknown if destroyed)
Terms and licenses: Academic/Nonprofit Terms; Industry Terms: Not Available to Industry
How to cite: pSB1C3-FeGFP was a gift from Xiao Wang (Addgene plasmid # 138261 ; http://n2t.net/addgene:138261 ; RRID:Addgene_138261)
