[The description below was written by a language model from this plasmid's Addgene catalogue record and pLannotate feature annotations shown in this document.]
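Description:
pSB1C3-FeGFP is a small (about 2.9 kb) donor plasmid built on pSB1C3, a compact high-copy cloning backbone, and catalogued as a mammalian expression/CRISPR vector. It is propagated in E. coli through a ColE1/pUC-type origin of replication and selected with chloramphenicol, with resistance supplied by the cat gene under its own promoter and followed by the lambda t0 terminator. Additional bacterial terminators, including a his operon terminator and another putative terminator, flank the insert region and insulate it from transcription arising in the backbone.

The payload is a mammalian codon-optimized EGFP coding sequence, annotated on the reverse strand and spanning the numbering origin of the circular sequence. The record explicitly lists no promoter for the insert, and no promoter other than that of cat appears in the feature table, so EGFP is expected to stay silent while it remains on the donor. This is the basis of the intended use: in a plasmid-to-plasmid integration reporter assay, the donor is paired with an acceptor plasmid carrying target sites for an RNA-guided recombinase-Cas9 fusion (iCas9). EGFP is expressed only when the donor integrates at those sites, presumably because integration places the coding sequence under expression elements on the acceptor, so fluorescence reports successful integration. The feature table does not annotate any recombinase recognition site or polyadenylation signal on the donor, and the record does not explain the "F" in the name or give the cloning sites used, so the exact sequence element that mediates integration cannot be stated from the available information.
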