Features (pLannotate 1.2.2; 7 found; start..end, strand, type, name):
    619..662     +  terminator     bacterial terminator: putative bacterial transcription terminator
    748..845     +  promoter       cat promoter: promoter of the E. coli cat gene encoding chloramphenicol acetyltransferase
    846..1502    +  CDS            cat: CAT_ECOLX - Experimental evidence at protein level: Swiss-Prot protein existence level 1. This enzyme is an effector of chloramphenicol resistance in bacteria. From Escherichia coli. This protein is used as a marker in many commonly used cloning vectors, such as pACYC184.
   1526..1620    +  terminator     lambda t0 terminator: transcription terminator from phage lambda
   1803..2391    +  rep_origin     ori: high-copy-number ColE1/pMB1/pBR322/pUC origin of replication
   2586..2643    -  terminator     his operon terminator: This putative transcriptin terminator from the E. coli his operon has a 2-bp deletion introduced during synthesis. Its efficiency has not been determined.
   2658..503     -  CDS            EGFP (across the origin): the original enhanced GFP (Yang et al., 1996) mammalian codon-optimized
>Addgene plasmid #138261 | pSB1C3-FeGFP | addgene full sequence | sequence record 273630 | Addgene NGS Result
ATCTTGAAGTTCACCTTGATGCCGTTCTTCTGCTTGTCGGCCATGATATAGACGTTGTGGCTGTTGTAGT
TGTACTCCAGCTTGTGCCCCAGGATGTTGCCGTCCTCCTTGAAGTCGATGCCCTTCAGCTCGATGCGGTT
CACCAGGGTGTCGCCCTCGAACTTCACCTCGGCGCGGGTCTTGTAGTTGCCGTCGTCCTTGAAGAAGATG
GTGCGCTCCTGGACGTAGCCTTCGGGCATGGCGGACTTGAAGAAGTCGTGCTGCTTCATGTGGTCGGGGT
AGCGGCTGAAGCACTGCACGCCGTAGGTCAGGGTGGTCACGAGGGTGGGCCAGGGCACGGGCAGCTTGCC
GGTGGTGCAGATGAACTTCAGGGTCAGCTTGCCGTAGGTGGCATCGCCCTCGCCCTCGCCGGACACGCTG
AACTTGTGGCCGTTTACGTCGCCGTCCAGCTCGACCAGGATGGGCACCACCCCGGTGAACAGCTCCTCGC
CCTTGCTCACCATGGTGGCGACCGGTGGATCCACCTAGCCTTCCCCCTTCTGGAGTAAGGTCTGTCTGAT
AATTTATAATATTTCGAACGTACGAGTGCAAGCCTGGGGGAAGGATCGGAGAATTCCAGAAATCATCCTT
AGCGAAAGCTAAGGATTTTTTTTATCTGAAATTCTGCCTCGTGATACGCCTATTTTTATAGGTTAATGTC
ATGATAATAATGGTTTCTTAGACGTCAGGTGGCACTCGAGTTGATCGGGCACGTAAGAGGTTCCAACTTT
CACCATAATGAAATAAGATCACTACCGGGCGTATTTTTTGAGTTATCGAGATTTTCAGGAGCTAAGGAAG
CTAAAATGGAGAAAAAAATCACTGGATATACCACCGTTGATATATCCCAATGGCATCGTAAAGAACATTT
TGAGGCATTTCAGTCAGTTGCTCAATGTACCTATAACCAGACCGTTCAGCTGGATATTACGGCCTTTTTA
AAGACCGTAAAGAAAAATAAGCACAAGTTTTATCCGGCCTTTATTCACATTCTTGCCCGCCTGATGAATG
CTCATCCGGAATTTCGTATGGCAATGAAAGACGGTGAGCTGGTGATATGGGATAGTGTTCACCCTTGTTA
CACCGTTTTCCATGAGCAAACTGAAACGTTTTCATCGCTCTGGAGTGAATACCACGACGATTTCCGGCAG
TTTCTACACATATATTCGCAAGATGTGGCGTGTTACGGTGAAAACCTGGCCTATTTCCCTAAAGGGTTTA
TTGAGAATATGTTTTTCGTCTCAGCCAATCCCTGGGTGAGTTTCACCAGTTTTGATTTAAACGTGGCCAA
TATGGACAACTTCTTCGCCCCCGTTTTCACCATGGGCAAATATTATACGCAAGGCGACAAGGTGCTGATG
CCGCTGGCGATTCAGGTTCATCATGCCGTTTGTGATGGCTTCCATGTCGGCAGAATGCTTAATGAATTAC
AACAGTACTGCGATGAGTGGCAGGGCGGGGCGTAATTTGATATCGAGCTCGCTTGGACTCCTGTTGATAG
ATCCAGTAATGACCTCAGAACTCCATCTGGATTTGTTCAGAACGCTCGGTTGCCGCCGGGCGTTTTTTAT
TGGTGAGAATCCAAGCCTCGAGCTGTCAGACCAAGTTTACTCATATATACTTTAGATTGATTTAAAACTT
CATTTTTAATTTAAAAGGATCTAGGTGAAGATCCTTTTTGATAATCTCATGACCAAAATCCCTTAACGTG
AGTTTTCGTTCCACTGAGCGTCAGACCCCGTAGAAAAGATCAAAGGATCTTCTTGAGATCCTTTTTTTCT
GCGCGTAATCTGCTGCTTGCAAACAAAAAAACCACCGCTACCAGCGGTGGTTTGTTTGCCGGATCAAGAG
CTACCAACTCTTTTTCCGAAGGTAACTGGCTTCAGCAGAGCGCAGATACCAAATACTGTTCTTCTAGTGT
AGCCGTAGTTAGGCCACCACTTCAAGAACTCTGTAGCACCGCCTACATACCTCGCTCTGCTAATCCTGTT
ACCAGTGGCTGCTGCCAGTGGCGATAAGTCGTGTCTTACCGGGTTGGACTCAAGACGATAGTTACCGGAT
AAGGCGCAGCGGTCGGGCTGAACGGGGGGTTCGTGCACACAGCCCAGCTTGGAGCGAACGACCTACACCG
AACTGAGATACCTACAGCGTGAGCTATGAGAAAGCGCCACGCTTCCCGAAGGGAGAAAGGCGGACAGGTA
TCCGGTAAGCGGCAGGGTCGGAACAGGAGAGCGCACGAGGGAGCTTCCAGGGGGAAACGCCTGGTATCTT
TATAGTCCTGTCGGGTTTCGCCACCTCTGACTTGAGCGTCGATTTTTGTGATGCTCGTCAGGGGGGCGGA
GCCTGTGGAAAAACGCCAGCAACGCGGCCTTTTTACGGTTCCTGGCCTTTTGCTGGCCTTTTGCTCACAT
GTTCTTTCCTGCGTTATCCCCTGATTCTGTGGATAACCGTATTACCGCCTTTGAGTGAGCTGATACCGCT
CGCCGCAGCCGAACGACCGAGCGCAGCGAGTCAGTGAGCGAGGAAGCCTGCATAACGCGAAGTAATCTTT
TCGGTTTTAAAGAAAAAGGGCAGGGTGGTGACACCTTGCCCTTTTTTGCCGGACTGCAGCGGCCGCTTTA
CTTGTACAGCTCGTCCATGCCGAGAGTGATCCCGGCGGCGGTCACGAACTCCAGCAGGACCATGTGATCG
CGCTTCTCGTTGGGGTCTTTGCTCAGGGCGGACTGGGTGCTCAGGTAGTGGTTGTCGGGCAGCAGCACGG
GGCCGTCGCCGATGGGGGTGTTCTGCTGGTAGTGGTCGGCGAGCTGCACGCTGCCGTCCTCGATGTTGTG
GCGG
